>Addgene plasmid #190343 | JAB2121 | addgene full sequence | sequence record 387021 | Addgene NGS Result
AGGCCTTGACAGGATATATTGGCGGGTAAACTAAGTCGCTGTATGTGTTTGTTTGAGATCTCATGTGAGC
AAAAGGCCAGCAAAAGGCCAGGAACCGTAAAAAGGCCGCGTTGCTGGCGTTTTTCCATAGGCTCCGCCCC
CCTGACGAGCATCACAAAAATCGACGCTCAAGTCAGAGGTGGCGAAACCCGACAGGACTATAAAGATACC
AGGCGTTTCCCCCTGGAAGCTCCCTCGTGCGCTCTCCTGTTCCGACCCTGCCGCTTACCGGATACCTGTC
CGCCTTTCTCCCTTCGGGAAGCGTGGCGCTTTCTCATAGCTCACGCTGTAGGTATCTCAGTTCGGTGTAG
GTCGTTCGCTCCAAGCTGGGCTGTGTGCACGAACCCCCCGTTCAGCCCGACCGCTGCGCCTTATCCGGTA
ACTATCGTCTTGAGTCCAACCCGGTAAGACACGACTTATCGCCACTGGCAGCAGCCACTGGTAACAGGAT
TAGCAGAGCGAGGTATGTAGGCGGTGCTACAGAGTTCTTGAAGTGGTGGCCTAACTACGGCTACACTAGA
AGAACAGTATTTGGTATCTGTGCTCTGCTGAAGCCAGTTACCTTCGGAAGAAGAGTTGGTAGCTCTTGAT
CCGGCAAACAAACCACCGCTGGTAGCGGTGGTTTTTTTGTTTGCAAGCAGCAGATTACGCGCAGAAAAAA
AGGATCTCAAGAAGATCCTTTGATCTTTTCTACGGGGTCTGACGCTCAGTGGAACGAAAACTCACGTTAA
GGGATTTTGGTCATGAATTCTTGTTAGACATTATTTGCCGACTACCTTGGTGATCTCGCCTTTCACGTAG
TGAACAAATTCTTCCAACTGATCTGCGCGCGAGGCCAAGCGATCTTCTTGTCCAAGATAAGCCTGCCTAG
CTTCAAGTATGACGGGCTGATACTGGGCCGGCAGGCGCTCCATTGCCCAGTCGGCAGCGACATCCTTCGG
CGCGATTTTGCCGGTTACTGCGCTGTACCAAATGCGGGACAACGTAAGCACTACATTTCGCTCATCGCCA
GCCCAGTCGGGCGGCGAGTTCCATAGCGTTAAGGTTTCATTTAGCGCCTCAAATAGATCCTGTTCAGGAA
CCGGATCAAAGAGTTCCTCCGCCGCTGGACCTACCAAGGCAACGCTATGTTCTCTTGCTTTTGTCAGCAA
GATAGCCAGATCAATGTCGATCGTGGCTGGCTCGAAGATACCTGCAAGAATGTCATTGCGCTGCCATTCT
CCAAATTGCAGTTCGCGCTTAGCTGGATAACGCCACGGAATGATGTCGTCGTGCACAACAATGGTGACTT
CTACAGCGCGGAGAATCTCGCTCTCTCCAGGGGAAGCCGAAGTTTCCAAAAGGTCGTTGATCAAAGCTCG
CCGCGTTGTTTCATCAAGCCTTACGGTCACCGTAACCAGCAAATCAATATCACTGTGTGGCTTCAGGCCG
CCATCCACTGCGGAGCCGTACAAATGTACGGCCAGCAACGTCGGTTCGAGATGGCGCTCGATGACGCCAA
CTACCTCTGATAGTTGAGTCGATACTTCGGCGATCACCGCTTCCCTCATGATGTTTAACTCCTGAATTAA
GCCGCGCCGCGAAGCGGTGTCGGCTTGAATGAATTGTTAGGCGTCATCCTGTGCTCCCGAGAACCAGTAC
CAGTACATCGCTGTTTCGTTCGAGACTTGAGGTCTAGTTTTATACGTGAACAGGTCAATGCCGCCGAGAG
TAAAGCCACATTTTGCGTACAAATTGCAGGCAGGTACATTGTTCGTTTGTGCCATGATGATATATTTTTA
TCTTGTGCAATGTAACATCAGAGATTTTGAGACACAACGTGGCTTTGTTGAATAAATCGAACTTTTGCTG
AGTTGAAGGATCAGATCACGCATCTTCCCGACAACGCAGACCGTTCCGTGGCAAAGCAAAAGTTCAAAAT
CACCAACTGGTCCACCTACAACAAAGCTCTCATCAACCGTGGCTCCCTCACTTTCTGGCTGGATGATGGG
GCGATTCAGGAGATCCCCATCCAACAGCCCGCCGTCGAGCGGGCTTTTTTATCCCCGGAAGCCTGTGGAT
AGAGGGTAGTTATCCACGTGAAACCGCTAATGCCCCGCAAAGCCTTGATTCACGGGGCTTTCCGGCCCGC
TCCAAAAACTATCCACGTGAAATCGCTAATCAGGGTACGTGAAATCGCTAATCGGAGTACGTGAAATCGC
TAATAAGGTCACGTGAAATCGCTAATCAAAAAGGCACGTGAGAACGCTAATAGCCCTTTCAGATCAACAG
CTTGCAAACACCCCTCGCTCCGGCAAGTAGTTACAGCAAGTAGTATGTTCAATTAGCTTTTCAATTATGA
ATATATATATCAATTATTGGTCGCCCTTGGCTTGTGGACAATGCGCTACGCGCACCGGCTCCGCCCGTGG
ACAACCGCAAGCGGTTGCCCACCGTCGAGCGCCTTTGCCCACAACCCGGCGGCCGGCCGCAACAGATCGT
TTTATAAATTTTTTTTTTTGAAAAAGAAAAAGCCCGAAAGGCGGCAACCTCTCGGGCTTCTGGATTTCCG
ATCCCCGGAATTAGACTCTGGCTGCCTGTATCGAGTGGTGATTTTGTGCCGAGCTGCCGGTCGGGGAGCT
GTTGGCTGGCTGGTGGCAGGATATATTGTGGTGTAAACAAATTGACGCTTAGACAACTTAATAACACATT
GCGGACGTTTTTAATGTAATCAGCTTGCATGCCGGTCGATCTAGTAACATAGATGACACCGCGCGCGATA
ATTTATCCTAGTTTGCGCGCTATATTTTGTTTTCTATCGCGTATTAAATGTATAATTGCGGGACTCTAAT
CATAAAAACCCATCTCATAAATAACGTCATGCATTACATGTTAATTATTACATGCTTAACGTAATTCAAC
AGAAATTATATGATAATCATCGCAAGACCGGCAACAGGATTCAATCTTAAGAAACTTTATTGCCAAATGT
TTGAACGATCTGCTTGACTCTAGGGGTCATCAGATTTCGGTGACGGGCAGGACCGGACGGGGCGGCACCG
GCAGGCTGAAGTCCAGCTGCCAGAAACCCACGTCATGCCAGTTCCCGTGCTTGAAGCCGGCCGCCCGCAG
CATGCCGCGGGGGGCATATCCGAGCGCCTCGTGCATGCGCACGCTCGGGTCGTTGGGCAGCCCGATGACA
GCGACCACGCTCTTGAAGCCCTGTGCCTCCAGGGACTTCAGCAGGTGGGTGTAGAGCGTGGAGCCCAGTC
CCGTCCGCTGGTGGCGGGGGGACACGTACACGGTCGACTCGGCCGTCCAGTCGTAGGCGTTGCGTGCCTT
CCAGGGACCCGCGTAGGCGATGCCGGCGACCTCGCCGTCCACCTCGGCGACGAGCCAGGGATAGCGCTCC
CGCAGACGGACGAGGTCGTCCGTCCACTCCTGCGGTTCCTGCGGCTCGGTACGGAAGTTGACCGTGCTTG
TCTCGATGTAGTGGTTGACGATGGTGCAGACCGCCGGCATGTCCGCCTCGGTGGCACGGCGGATGTCGGC
CGGGCGTCGTTCTGGGCTCATGGTAGATCCCCTCGATCGAGTTGAGAGTGAATATGAGACTCTAATTGGA
TACCGAGGGGAATTTATGGAACGTCAGTGGAGCATTTTTGACAAGAAATATTTGCTAGCTGATAGTGACC
TTAGGCGACTTTTGAACGCGCAATAATGGTTTCTGACGTATGTGCTTAGCTCATTAAACTCCAGAAACCC
GCGGCTCAGTGGCTCCTTCAACGTTGCGGTTCTGTCAGTTCCAAACGTAAAACGGCTTGTCCCGCGTCAT
CGGCGGGGGTCATAACGTGACTCCCTTAATTCTCCGCTCATGATCGATAACATGTCGACTATCGGACGAG
CTCAAAGTTTAACGTGTGAAGACGTGCTTCTAATGCGAGACCACCCGGCGCTAACGCACTCAAAGCCGGG
ACGGTCTCTGCTTGATACTACGTCTTCGGGCTAGAGCGGACTAGTTCTAGAGCGGCCGCCACCGCGGTGG
AGCTCCAGCTTTTGTTCCCTTTAGTGAGGGTTAATTGCGCGCTTGGCGTAATCATGGTCATAGCTGTTTC
CTGTGTGAAATTGTTATCCGCTCACAATTCCACACAACATACGAGCCGGAAGCATAAAGTGTAAAGCCTG
GGGTGCCTAATGAGTGAGCTAACTCACATTAATTGCGTTGCGCTCACTGCCCGCTTTCCAGTCGGGAAAC
CTGTCGTGCCAGCTGCATTAATGAATCGGCCAACGCGCGGGGAGAGGCGGTTTGCGTATTGGGCGCTCTT
CCGCTTCCTCGCTCACTGACTCGCTGCGCTCGGTCGTTCGGCTGCGGCGAGCGGTATCAGCTCACTCAAA
GGCGGTAATACGGTTATCCACAGAATCAGGGGATAACGCAGGAAAGAACATGA
Features (pLannotate 1.2.2; 17 found; start..end, strand, type, name):
      7..31      +  misc_feature   RB T-DNA repeat: right border repeat from nopaline C58 T-DNA
    122..710     -  rep_origin     ori: high-copy-number ColE1/pMB1/pBR322/pUC origin of replication
    804..1589    -  CDS            aadA: S3AD_SHIFL - Experimental evidence at protein level: Swiss-Prot protein existence level 1. Mediates bacterial resistance to the antibiotics streptomycin and spectinomycin. From Shigella flexneri.
   1650..1799    -  CDS            sat-1 (fragment): STA_ECOLX - Protein inferred from homology: Swiss-Prot protein existence level 3. Involved in resistance to streptothricin, a broad-spectrum antibiotic produced by streptomycetes (PubMed:1850404). Detoxifies streptothricin via acetylation of the beta amino group of the first beta-lysyl moiety of streptothricin (By similarity). From Escherichia coli.
   1941..2039    +  CDS            TRA2_ECOLX (fragment): Protein predicted: Swiss-Prot protein existence level 4. Required for transposition of transposon Tn903. From Escherichia coli.
   2047..2482    +  rep_origin     pSa ori: origin of replication from bacterial plasmid pSa
   2674..2698    +  misc_feature   LB T-DNA repeat: left border repeat from nopaline C58 T-DNA
   2768..3020    -  terminator     NOS terminator: nopaline synthase terminator and poly(A) signal
   3043..3591    -  CDS            bar: PAT_STRHY - Experimental evidence at protein level: Swiss-Prot protein existence level 1. Inactivates phosphinothricin (PPT) by transfer of an acetyl group from acetyl CoA. Can also acetylate demethylphosphinothricin but not PTT or glutamate. This enzyme is an effector of phosphinothricin tripeptide (PTT or bialaphos) resistance. From Streptomyces hygroscopicus. Introduced by genetic manipulation and expressed in glufosinate-tolerant maize by Dekalb Genetics.
   3633..3812    -  promoter       NOS promoter: nopaline synthase promoter
   4030..4065    -  misc_feature   MCS (fragment): pBluescript multiple cloning site
   4078..4096    -  promoter       T3 promoter: promoter for bacteriophage T3 RNA polymerase
   4141..4157    -  protein_bind   lac operator: The lac repressor binds to the lac operator to inhibit transcription in E. coli. This inhibition can be relieved by adding lactose or isopropyl-β-D-thiogalactopyranoside (IPTG). lac repressor encoded by lacI
   4165..4195    -  promoter       lac promoter: promoter for the E. coli lac operon
   4210..4231    -  protein_bind   CAP binding site: CAP binding activates transcription in the presence of cAMP. E. coli catabolite activator protein
   4244..4336    -  CDS            lacI (fragment): lac repressor; lacI; The lac repressor binds to the lac operator to inhibit transcription in E. coli. This inhibition can be relieved by adding lactose or isopropyl-β-D-thiogalactopyranoside (IPTG).
   4338..4462    -  rep_origin     RSF ori (fragment): Plasmids containing the RSF 1030 origin of replication can be propagated in E. coli cells that contain additional plasmids with compatible origins.
