[The description below was written by a language model from this plasmid's Addgene catalogue record and pLannotate feature annotations shown in this document.]
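Description:
JAB2121 is a small (about 4.5 kb) binary T-DNA plasmid for plant expression. It was deposited as an empty backbone and serves as the empty-vector control in a set of plasmids that encode parts for building synthetic genetic circuits in eudicot plants. The record lists no insert. In E. coli it replicates from a high-copy ColE1/pUC-type origin and is selected with spectinomycin through the aadA aminoglycoside adenylyltransferase gene. A pSa origin is also annotated. This element is commonly included in compact binary vectors to support replication in Agrobacterium, usually with replication functions supplied from a helper plasmid, although the record does not describe that arrangement. Short fragments annotated as sat-1, a Tn903 transposase, lacI and an RSF origin appear to be non-functional remnants of the backbone's ancestry.

Nopaline C58-type left and right border repeats define the segment that Agrobacterium would transfer into plant cells. Because the plasmid is circular, this T-DNA region runs from the left border across the numbering origin to the right border. It carries a plant selection cassette in which the nopaline synthase (NOS) promoter drives the bar gene and a NOS terminator follows. The bar gene encodes phosphinothricin acetyltransferase, which confers tolerance to glufosinate/bialaphos herbicides. Between this cassette and the right border are a fragment of the pBluescript multiple cloning site and the adjacent T3 promoter, lac promoter, lac operator and CAP site, a region where circuit parts would plausibly be inserted in the related constructs. As deposited, no plant promoter, regulator or reporter other than the selection marker is annotated. This fits its use as a control that yields herbicide-resistant transformants lacking any circuit components.
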