Addgene plasmid #190343: JAB2121
Purpose: (Empty Backbone) Plasmids encode parts for syntetic genetic circuit construction in eudicot plants (empty vector control)
Depositing lab: Jennifer Brophy & Jose Dinneny. Depositing organization: Stanford University. Publication: Synthetic genetic circuits as a means of reprogramming plant roots. Brophy JAN, Magallon KJ, Duan L, Zhong V, Ramachandran P, Kniazev K, Dinneny JR. Science. 2022 Aug 12;377(6607):747-751. doi: 10.1126/science.abo4326. Epub 2022 Aug 11. PubMed 35951698.
Backbone
  Vector backbone: JAB2121
  Vector type: Plant Expression
Growth in bacteria
  Bacterial resistance: Spectinomycin, 50 μg/mL
  Growth temperature: 37°C
  Growth strain: DH5alpha
  Copy number: High Copy
Gene/Insert
  Gene/Insert name: None
Terms and licenses: Academic/Nonprofit Terms; Industry Terms: Not Available to Industry
Depositor comments: Empty vector control. Please see the fully annotated sequence linked the "Supplemental Documents" section. Please visit https://www.biorxiv.org/content/10.1101/2022.02.02.478917v1 for bioRxiv preprint.
How to cite: JAB2121 was a gift from Jennifer Brophy & Jose Dinneny (Addgene plasmid # 190343 ; http://n2t.net/addgene:190343 ; RRID:Addgene_190343)
